>Addgene plasmid #48291 | pET His6 Sumo TEV cloning vector with BioBrick polycistronic restriction sites (9S) | depositor full sequence | sequence record 69773 | Full Sequence
TTCTTGAAGACGAAAGGGCCTCGTGATACGCCTATTTTTATAGGTTAATGTCATGATAATAATGGTTTCT
TAGACGTCAGGTGGCACTTTTCGGGGAAATGTGCGCGGAACCCCTATTTGTTTATTTTTCTAAATACATT
CAAATATGTATCCGCTCATGAGACAATAACCCTGATAAATGCTTCAATAACATTGAAAAAGGAAGAGTAT
GAGTATTCAACATTTCCGTGTCGCCCTTATTCCCTTTTTTGCGGCATTTTGCCTTCCTGTTTTTGCTCAC
CCAGAAACGCTGGTGAAAGTAAAAGATGCTGAAGATCAGTTGGGTGCACGAGTGGGTTACATCGAACTGG
ATCTCAACAGCGGTAAGATCCTTGAGAGTTTTCGCCCCGAAGAACGTTTTCCAATGATGAGCACTTTTAA
AGTTCTGCTATGTGGCGCGGTATTATCCCGTGTTGACGCCGGGCAAGAGCAACTCGGTCGCCGCATACAC
TATTCTCAGAATGACTTGGTTGAGTACTCACCAGTCACAGAAAAGCATCTTACGGATGGCATGACAGTAA
GAGAATTATGCAGTGCTGCCATAACCATGAGTGATAACACTGCGGCCAACTTACTTCTGACAACGATCGG
AGGACCGAAGGAGCTAACCGCTTTTTTGCACAACATGGGGGATCATGTAACTCGCCTTGATCGTTGGGAA
CCGGAGCTGAATGAAGCCATACCAAACGACGAGCGTGACACCACGATGCCTGCAGCAATGGCAACAACGT
TGCGCAAACTATTAACTGGCGAACTACTTACTCTAGCTTCCCGGCAACAATTAATAGACTGGATGGAGGC
GGATAAAGTTGCAGGACCACTTCTGCGCTCGGCCCTTCCGGCTGGCTGGTTTATTGCTGATAAATCTGGA
GCCGGTGAGCGTGGGTCTCGCGGTATCATTGCAGCACTGGGGCCAGATGGTAAGCCCTCCCGTATCGTAG
TTATCTACACGACGGGGAGTCAGGCAACTATGGATGAACGAAATAGACAGATCGCTGAGATAGGTGCCTC
ACTGATTAAGCATTGGTAACTGTCAGACCAAGTTTACTCATATATACTTTAGATTGATTTAAAACTTCAT
TTTTAATTTAAAAGGATCTAGGTGAAGATCCTTTTTGATAATCTCATGACCAAAATCCCTTAACGTGAGT
TTTCGTTCCACTGAGCGTCAGACCCCGTAGAAAAGATCAAAGGATCTTCTTGAGATCCTTTTTTTCTGCG
CGTAATCTGCTGCTTGCAAACAAAAAAACCACCGCTACCAGCGGTGGTTTGTTTGCCGGATCAAGAGCTA
CCAACTCTTTTTCCGAAGGTAACTGGCTTCAGCAGAGCGCAGATACCAAATACTGTCCTTCTAGTGTAGC
CGTAGTTAGGCCACCACTTCAAGAACTCTGTAGCACCGCCTACATACCTCGCTCTGCTAATCCTGTTACC
AGTGGCTGCTGCCAGTGGCGATAAGTCGTGTCTTACCGGGTTGGACTCAAGACGATAGTTACCGGATAAG
GCGCAGCGGTCGGGCTGAACGGGGGGTTCGTGCACACAGCCCAGCTTGGAGCGAACGACCTACACCGAAC
TGAGATACCTACAGCGTGAGCTATGAGAAAGCGCCACGCTTCCCGAAGGGAGAAAGGCGGACAGGTATCC
GGTAAGCGGCAGGGTCGGAACAGGAGAGCGCACGAGGGAGCTTCCAGGGGGAAACGCCTGGTATCTTTAT
AGTCCTGTCGGGTTTCGCCACCTCTGACTTGAGCGTCGATTTTTGTGATGCTCGTCAGGGGGGCGGAGCC
TATGGAAAAACGCCAGCAACGCGGCCTTTTTACGGTTCCTGGCCTTTTGCTGGCCTTTTGCTCACATGTT
CTTTCCTGCGTTATCCCCTGATTCTGTGGATAACCGTATTACCGCCTTTGAGTGAGCTGATACCGCTCGC
CGCAGCCGAACGACCGAGCGCAGCGAGTCAGTGAGCGAGGAAGCGGAAGAGGCGCGCCATGCGGTATTTT
CTCCTTACGCATCTGTGCGGTATTTCACACCGCATATATGGTGCACTCTCAGTACAATCTGCTCTGATGC
CGCATAGTTAAGCCAGTATACACTCCGCTATCGCTACGTGACTGGGTCATGGCTGCGCCCCGACACCCGC
CAACACCCGCTGACGCGCCCTGACGGGCTTGTCTGCTCCCGGCATCCGCTTACAGACAAGCTGTGACCGT
CTCCGGGAGCTGCATGTGTCAGAGGTTTTCACCGTCATCACCGAAACGCGCGAGGCAGCTGCGGTAAAGC
TCATCAGCGTGGTCGTGAAGCGATTCACAGATGTCTGCCTGTTCATCCGCGTCCAGCTCGTTGAGTTTCT
CCAGAAGCGTTAATGTCTGGCTTCTGATAAAGCGGGCCATGTTAAGGGCGGTTTTTTCCTGTTTGGTCAC
TGATGCCTCCGTGTAAGGGGGATTTCTGTTCATGGGGGTAATGATACCGATGAAACGAGAGAGGATGCTC
ACGATACGGGTTACTGATGATGAACATGCCCGGTTACTGGAACGTTGTGAGGGTAAACAACTGGCGGTAT
GGATGCGGCGGGACCAGAGAAAAATCACTCAGGGTCAATGCCAGCGCTTCGTTAATACAGATGTAGGTGT
TCCACAGGGTAGCCAGCAGCATCCTGCGATGCAGATCCGGAACATAATGGTGCAGGGCGCTGACTTCCGC
GTTTCCAGACTTTACGAAACACGGAAACCGAAGACCATTCATGTTGTTGCTCAGGTCGCAGACGTTTTGC
AGCAGCAGTCGCTTCACGTTCGCTCGCGTATCGGTGATTCATTCTGCTAACCAGTAAGGCAACCCCGCCA
GCCTAGCCGGGTCCTCAACGACAGGAGCACGATCATGCGCACCCGTGGCCAGGACCCAACGCTGCCCGAG
ATGCGCCGCGTGCGGCTGCTGGAGATGGCGGACGCGATGGATATGTTCTGCCAAGGGTTGGTTTGCGCAT
TCACAGTTCTCCGCAAGAATTGATTGGCTCCAATTCTTGGAGTGGTGAATCCGTTAGCGAGGTGCCGCCG
GCTTCCATTCAGGTCGAGGTGGCCCGGCTCCATGCACCGCGACGCAACGCGGGGAGGCAGACAAGGTATA
GGGCGGCGCCTACAATCCATGCCAACCCGTTCCATGTGCTCGCCGAGGCGGCATAAATCGCCGTGACGAT
CAGCGGTCCAGTGATCGAAGTTAGGCTGGTAAGAGCCGCGAGCGATCCTTGAAGCTGTCCCTGATGGTCG
TCATCTACCTGCCTGGACAGCATGGCCTGCAACGCGGGCATCCCGATGCCGCCGGAAGCGAGAAGAATCA
TAATGGGGAAGGCCATCCAGCCTCGCGTCGCGAACGCCAGCAAGACGTAGCCCAGCGCGTCGGCCGCCAT
GCCGGCGATAATGGCCTGCTTCTCGCCGAAACGTTTGGTGGCGGGACCAGTGACGAAGGCTTGAGCGAGG
GCGTGCAAGATTCCGAATACCGCAAGCGACAGGCCGATCATCGTCGCGCTCCAGCGAAAGCGGTCCTCGC
CGAAAATGACCCAGAGCGCTGCCGGCACCTGTCCTACGAGTTGCATGATAAAGAAGACAGTCATAAGTGC
GGCGACGATAGTCATGCCCCGCGCCCACCGGAAGGAGCTGACTGGGTTGAAGGCTCTCAAGGGCATCGGT
CGACGCTCTCCCTTATGCGACTCCTGCATTAGGAAGCAGCCCAGTAGTAGGTTGAGGCCGTTGAGCACCG
CCGCCGCAAGGAATGGTGCATGCAAGGAGATGGCGCCCAACAGTCCCCCGGCCACGGGGCCTGCCACCAT
ACCCACGCCGAAACAAGCGCTCATGAGCCCGAAGTGGCGAGCCCGATCTTCCCCATCGGTGATGTCGGCG
ATATAGGCGCCAGCAACCGCACCTGTGGCGCCGGTGATGCCGGCCACGATGCGTCCGGCGTAGAGGATCG
AGATCTCGATCCCGCGAAATTAATACGACTCACTATAGGGAGACCACAACGGTTTCCCTCTAGTGCCGGC
TCCGGAGAGCTCTTTAATGCGGCCGCTTAATTAACTAGAAATAATTTTGTTTAACTTTAAGAAGGAGATA
TACATATGAAATCTTCTCACCATCACCATCACCATGGTTCTTCTATGGCTAGCATGTCGGACTCAGAAGT
CAATCAAGAAGCTAAGCCAGAGGTCAAGCCAGAAGTCAAGCCTGAGACTCACATCAATTTAAAGGTGTCC
GATGGATCTTCAGAGATCTTCTTCAAGATCAAAAAGACCACTCCTTTAAGAAGGCTGATGGAAGCGTTCG
CTAAAAGACAGGGTAAGGAAATGGACTCCTTAAGATTCTTGTACGACGGTATTAGAATTCAAGCTGATCA
GACCCCTGAAGATTTGGACATGGAGGATAACGATATTATTGAGGCTCACAGAGAACAGATTGGTGGGATC
GAGGAAAACCTGTACTTCCAATCCAATATTGGAAGTGGATAACGGATCGCGATCGCCCTGCAGGCCGGCC
GGTACCACGCGTGCGCGCTGATCCGGCTGCTAACAAAGCCCGAAAGGAAGCTGAGTTGGCTGCTGCCACC
GCTGAGCAATAACTAGCATAACCCCTTGGGGCCTCTAAACGGGTCTTGAGGGGTTTTTTGCTGAAAGGAG
GAACTATATCCGGATATCCACAGGACGGGTGTGGTCGCCATGATCGCGTAGTCGATAGTGGCTCCAAGTA
GCGAAGCGAGCAGGACTGGGCGGCGGCCAAAGCGGTCGGACAGTGCTCCGAGAACGGGTGCGCATAGAAA
TTGCATCAACGCATATAGCGCTAGCAGCACGCCATAGTGACTGGCGATGCTGTCGGAATGGACGATATCC
CGCAAGAGGCCCGGCAGTACCGGCATAACCAAGCCTATGCCTACAGCATCCAGGGTGACGGTGCCGAGGA
TGACGATGAGCGCATTGTTAGATTTCATACACGGTGCCTGACTGCGTTAGCAATTTAACTGTGATAAACT
ACCGCATTAAAGCTTATCGATGATAAGCTGTCAAACATGAGAA
Features (pLannotate 1.2.2; 16 found; start..end, strand, type, name):
    104..208     +  promoter       AmpR promoter: bla
    209..1069    +  CDS            AmpR: β-lactamase; bla; confers resistance to ampicillin, carbenicillin, and related antibiotics
   1240..1828    +  rep_origin     ori: high-copy-number ColE1/pMB1/pBR322/pUC origin of replication
   2019..2157    -  misc_feature   bom: basis of mobility region from pBR322
   2259..2450    -  CDS            rop: Rop protein, which maintains plasmids at low copy number; rop
   2467..2847    +  CDS            YPB1_ECOLX: Protein predicted: Swiss-Prot protein existence level 4. From Escherichia coli.
   3089..3989    -  CDS            TcR (fragment): tetracycline efflux protein; tet; confers resistance to tetracycline
   4011..4029    +  promoter       T7 promoter: promoter for bacteriophage T7 RNA polymerase
   4106..4128    +  RBS            RBS: efficient ribosome binding site from bacteriophage T7 gene 10 (Olins and Rangwala, 1989)
   4148..4165    +  CDS            6xHis: 6xHis affinity tag
   4184..4476    +  CDS            SUMO (fragment): cleavable ubiquitin-like protein tag; S. cerevisiae SMT3 (truncated)
   4484..4500    +  CDS            TEV site (fragment): tobacco etch virus (TEV) protease recognition and cleavage site
   4576..4625    +  CDS            SET1 (fragment): solubility-enhancement tag derived from T7 phage gene 10B
   4633..4680    +  terminator     T7 terminator: transcription terminator for bacteriophage T7 RNA polymerase
   4706..4998    -  CDS            TcR (fragment): tetracycline efflux protein; tet; confers resistance to tetracycline
   5046..5074    -  promoter       tet promoter: E. coli promoter for tetracycline efflux protein gene
