[The description below was written by a language model from this plasmid's Addgene catalogue record and pLannotate feature annotations shown in this document.]
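Description:
pET His6 Sumo TEV cloning vector with BioBrick polycistronic restriction sites (9S) is an empty 5,083 bp pET-family bacterial expression backbone, designed to receive an open reading frame by ligation-independent cloning (LIC). It is propagated in E. coli under ampicillin selection, with β-lactamase expressed from its own bla promoter. Replication relies on a ColE1/pBR322-type origin accompanied by the bom mobility region and the rop gene, consistent with the low copy number stated in the record. The annotated fragments of the tetracycline resistance gene and its promoter appear to be non-functional remnants of the pBR322 ancestry, interrupted by the expression cassette. No lacI gene or lac operator is annotated.

The expression cassette consists of a T7 promoter and the phage T7 gene 10 ribosome binding site, followed by a 6xHis affinity tag, a yeast SMT3-derived SUMO domain and a TEV protease recognition site, and it ends in a T7 terminator. An insert amplified with the appropriate LIC overhangs is annealed into the vector after linearisation at the SspI site and T4 polymerase treatment. This yields a protein with an N-terminal His6-SUMO fusion that supports affinity purification and can be removed by TEV cleavage. Transcription requires a host that supplies T7 RNA polymerase. A short match to a T7 gene 10-derived solubility tag lies between the cloning site and the terminator and is probably residual pET sequence rather than an intended tag.

As a "series 9" vector, it also has NotI, PacI, AsiSI and SbfI sites flanking the open reading frame. These allow BioBrick-style subcloning to combine cassettes from compatible vectors into polycistronic constructs for co-expressing multiple proteins.
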