Addgene plasmid #48291: pET His6 Sumo TEV cloning vector with BioBrick polycistronic restriction sites (9S)
Purpose: (Empty Backbone)
Depositing lab: Scott Gradia. Depositing organization: University of California, Berkeley.
Backbone
  Vector backbone: pET
  Backbone size (bp): 5083
  Vector type: Bacterial Expression
  Tag / fusion protein: His6 (N terminal on backbone); Sumo (N terminal on backbone)
Growth in bacteria
  Bacterial resistance: Ampicillin, 100 μg/mL
  Growth temperature: 37°C
  Growth strain: XL1 Blue
  Copy number: Low Copy
Gene/Insert
  Gene/Insert name: None
Terms and licenses: Academic/Nonprofit Terms; Industry Terms: Not Available to Industry
Depositor comments: This plasmid is an empty vector to be used with a LIC cloning protocol. It has a TEV cleavable His6-Sumo fusion tag on the N-terminusTo clone into this vector, add LIC fusion tags to the 5' end of your PCR primers. Forward - 5'TACTTCCAATCCAATGCA3' Reverse - 5'TTATCCACTTCCAATGTTATTA3' Linearize the plasmid with SspI and gel purify. When digesting the DNA with T4 polymerase for LIC, use dCTP for insert and dGTP for vector. Series 9 vectors have BioBrick restriction sites to facilitate subcloning reactions to make polycistronic expression vectors. NotI, PacI, AsiSI, and SbfI are the restriction enzyme sites that flank your open reading frame. More information on this vector can be found through http://qb3.berkeley.edu/qb3/macrolab/
How to cite: pET His6 Sumo TEV cloning vector with BioBrick polycistronic restriction sites (9S) was a gift from Scott Gradia (Addgene plasmid # 48291 ; http://n2t.net/addgene:48291 ; RRID:Addgene_48291)
