>Addgene plasmid #48291 | pET His6 Sumo TEV cloning vector with BioBrick polycistronic restriction sites (9S) | addgene partial sequence | sequence record 71672 | pBRrevBam 5'-GGTGATGTCGGCGATATAGG-3'
GCGCCGGTGATGCCGGCCACGATGCGTCCGGCGTAGAGGATCGAGATCTCGATCCCGCGAAATTAATACG
ACTCACTATAGGGAGACCACAACGGTTTCCCTCTAGTGCCGGCTCCGGAGAGCTCTTTAATGCGGCCGCT
TAATTAACTAGAAATAATTTTGTTTAACTTTAAGAAGGAGATATACATATGAAATCTTCTCACCATCACC
ATCACCATGGTTCTTCTATGGCTAGCATGTCGGACTCAGAAGTCAATCAAGAAGCTAAGCCAGAGGTCAA
GCCAGAAGTCAAGCCTGAGACTCACATCAATTTAAAGGTGTCCGATGGATCTTCAGAGATCTTCTTCAAG
ATCAAAAAGACCACTCCTTTAAGAAGGCTGATGGAAGCGTTCGCTAAAAGACAGGGTAAGGAAATGGACT
CCTTAAGATTCTTGTACGACGGTATTAGAATTCAAGCTGATCAGACCCCTGAAGATTTGGACATGGAGGA
TAACGATATTATTGAGGCTCACAGAGAACAGATTGGTGGGATCGAGGAAAACCTGTACTTCCAATCCAAT
ATTGGAAGTGGATAACGGATCGCGATCGCCCTGCAGGCCGGCCGGTACCACGCGTGCGCGCTGATCCGGC
TGCTAACAAAGCCCGAAAGGAAGCTGAGTTGGCTGCTGCCACCGCTGAGCAATAACTAGCATAACCCCTT
GGGGCCTCTAAACGGGTCTTGAGGGGTTTTTTGCTGAAAGGAGGAACTATATCCGGATATCCACAGGACG
GGTGTGGTCGCCATGATCGCGTAGTCGATAGTGGCTCCAAGTAGCGAAGCGAGCAGGACTGGGCGGCGGC
CAAAGCGGTCGGACAGTGCTCCGAGAACGGGTGCGCATAGAAATTGCATCAACGCATATAGCGCTAGCAG
CACGCCATAGTGACTGGCGATGCTGTCGGAATGGACGATATCCCGCAAGAGGCCCGGCAGTACCGGCATA
ACCAAGCCTATGCCTACAGCATCCAGGGTGACGGTGCCGAGGATGACGATGAGCGCATTG
